Addgene plasmid #162067: pET28a-B4E
Purpose: For expresion of the B4E fusion protein, consists of the ampR gene (encoding the enzyme β-lactamase without the native signal sequence) fused to residues 28-215 of the murine eIF4E
Depositing lab: Karen Polizzi. Depositing organization: Imperial College London. Publication: High resolution biosensor to test the capping level and integrity of mRNAs. Moya-Ramirez I, Bouton C, Kontoravdi C, Polizzi K. Nucleic Acids Res. 2020 Dec 16;48(22):e129. doi: 10.1093/nar/gkaa955. PubMed 33152073.
Backbone
  Vector backbone: pET28a
  Backbone size w/o insert (bp): 5207
  Total vector size (bp): 6734
  Vector type: Bacterial Expression
Growth in bacteria
  Bacterial resistance: Kanamycin, 50 μg/mL
  Growth temperature: 37°C
  Growth strain: DH5alpha
  Growth instructions: Grow in BL21 for protein expression at 25ºC after induction with IPTG
  Copy number: Low Copy
Gene/Insert
  Gene/Insert name: ampR-eIF4E fusion protein (alt name: B4E)
  Species: Synthetic; E.coli
  Insert size (bp): 1527
  Mutation: eIF4E incorporating the K119A mutation, which is known to increase the cap binding affinity of the protein
  Promoter: T7
  Tag / fusion protein: 6xHis tag (N terminal on insert)
  Cloning method: Gibson Cloning
  Sequencing primers: 5′ ggtgatgtcggcgatatagg; 3′ gctagttattgctcagcgg
Terms and licenses: Academic/Nonprofit Terms; Industry Terms: Not Available to Industry
How to cite: pET28a-B4E was a gift from Karen Polizzi (Addgene plasmid # 162067 ; http://n2t.net/addgene:162067 ; RRID:Addgene_162067)
