[The description below was written by a language model from this plasmid's Addgene catalogue record and pLannotate feature annotations shown in this document.]
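Description:
pET28a-B4E is a bacterial expression plasmid of about 6.7 kb, built on the pET28a backbone, for producing a β-lactamase–eIF4E fusion protein in E. coli. It is selected with kanamycin through an aminoglycoside phosphotransferase gene. Replication is from a pBR322-type ColE1 origin, and the neighbouring rop gene and bom region fit the low copy number listed in the record. An f1 phage origin and short remnants of the tetracycline resistance gene are also annotated as backbone features. The plasmid carries its own lacI gene and promoter, which supplies the repressor that controls the expression cassette.

The cassette consists of a T7 promoter with an adjacent lac operator, the T7 gene 10 ribosome binding site and a T7 terminator, so transcription requires a host that supplies T7 RNA polymerase and is induced with IPTG. The open reading frame begins with an N-terminal 6xHis tag for affinity purification. This is followed by TEM-type β-lactamase lacking its native signal sequence. After a short unannotated gap, presumably a linker, comes murine eIF4E residues 28–215; the annotation tool matched this segment to the closely related rabbit orthologue. The eIF4E portion carries the K119A substitution, described as increasing affinity for the mRNA cap. A short fragment resembling a T7 gene 10B solubility tag is annotated just before the terminator, but the record does not say whether it is part of the translated product.

The fusion pairs a cap-binding domain with an enzymatic reporter, and the associated publication describes a biosensor for assessing the capping level and integrity of mRNAs. The depositor and sequencing-derived records differ by only a few bases and share the same feature layout.
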