Features (pLannotate 1.2.2; 20 found; start..end, strand, type, name):
      1..19      +  promoter       T7 promoter: promoter for bacteriophage T7 RNA polymerase
     20..44      +  protein_bind   lac operator: The lac repressor binds to the lac operator to inhibit transcription in E. coli. This inhibition can be relieved by adding lactose or isopropyl-β-D-thiogalactopyranoside (IPTG). lac repressor encoded by lacI
     59..81      +  RBS            RBS: efficient ribosome binding site from bacteriophage T7 gene 10 (Olins and Rangwala, 1989)
     92..109     +  CDS            9xHis (fragment): 9xHis affinity tag
    113..901     +  CDS            bla (fragment): BLAT_ECOLX - Experimental evidence at protein level: Swiss-Prot protein existence level 1. TEM-type are the most prevalent beta-lactamases in enterobacteria; they hydrolyze the beta-lactam bond in susceptible beta-lactam antibiotics, thus conferring resistance to penicillins and cephalosporins. TEM-3 and TEM-4 are capable of hydrolyzing cefotaxime and ceftazidime. TEM-5 is capable of hydrolyzing ceftazidime. TEM-6 is capable of hydrolyzing ceftazidime and aztreonam. TEM-8/CAZ-2, TEM- 16/CAZ-7 and TEM-24/CAZ-6 are markedly active against ceftazidime. IRT- 4 shows resistance to beta-lactamase in
    962..1612    +  CDS            EIF4E: IF4E_RABIT - Experimental evidence at protein level: Swiss-Prot protein existence level 1. Recognizes and binds the 7-methylguanosine-containing mRNA cap during an early step in the initiation of protein synthesis and facilitates ribosome binding by inducing the unwinding of the mRNAs secondary structures. In addition to its role in translation initiation, also acts as a regulator of translation and stability in the cytoplasm (By similarity). Component of the CYFIP1-EIF4E-FMR1 complex which binds to the mRNA cap and mediates translational repression: in the complex, EIF4E mediates the binding
   1622..1671    +  CDS            SET1 (fragment): solubility-enhancement tag derived from T7 phage gene 10B
   1679..1726    +  terminator     T7 terminator: transcription terminator for bacteriophage T7 RNA polymerase
   1763..2218    +  rep_origin     f1 ori (sequence partly withheld): f1 bacteriophage origin of replication; arrow indicates direction of (+) strand synthesis
   2245..2302    +  promoter       AmpR promoter (fragment): bla
   2311..3126    -  CDS            KanR: aminoglycoside phosphotransferase; aph(3')-Ia; confers resistance to kanamycin in bacteria or G418 (Geneticin®) in eukaryotes
   3248..3836    +  rep_origin     ori: high-copy-number ColE1/pMB1/pBR322/pUC origin of replication
   4022..4164    -  misc_feature   bom: basis of mobility region from pBR322
   4266..4457    -  CDS            rop: Rop protein, which maintains plasmids at low copy number; rop
   4474..4854    +  CDS            YPB1_ECOLX: Protein predicted: Swiss-Prot protein existence level 4. From Escherichia coli.
   4926..5217    -  CDS            TcR (fragment): tetracycline efflux protein; tet; confers resistance to tetracycline
   5232..5253    -  protein_bind   CAP binding site: CAP binding activates transcription in the presence of cAMP. E. coli catabolite activator protein
   5266..6348    -  CDS            lacI: lac repressor; lacI; The lac repressor binds to the lac operator to inhibit transcription in E. coli. This inhibition can be relieved by adding lactose or isopropyl-β-D-thiogalactopyranoside (IPTG).
   6349..6426    -  promoter       lacI promoter: lacI
   6434..6713    -  CDS            TcR (fragment): tetracycline efflux protein; tet; confers resistance to tetracycline
>Addgene plasmid #162067 | pET28a-B4E | depositor full sequence | sequence record 314280 | pET28a-B4E sequence 6734 bps
TAATACGACTCACTATAGGGGAATTGTGAGCGGATAACAATTCCCCTCTAGAAATAATTTTGTTTAACTT
TAAGAAGGAGATATACCAATGCACCACCACCACCACCACATGCATCCGGAAACACTGGTTAAAGTTAAAG
ATGCCGAAGATCAGCTGGGTGCACGTGTTGGTTATATTGAACTGGATCTGAATAGCGGCAAAATCCTGGA
AAGTTTTCGTCCGGAAGAACGCTTTCCGATGATGAGCACCTTTAAAGTTCTGCTGTGTGGTGCAGTTCTG
AGCCGTGTTGATGCAGGTCAAGAACAGCTGGGACGTCGTATTCATTATAGCCAGAATGATCTGGTTGAAT
ATAGTCCGGTTACCGAAAAACATCTGACCGATGGTATGACCGTTCGTGAACTGTGTAGCGCAGCAATTAC
CATGAGCGATAATACCGCAGCAAATCTGCTGCTGACCACCATTGGCGGTCCGAAAGAACTGACCGCATTT
CTGCATAATATGGGTGATCATGTTACCCGTCTGGATCGTTGGGAACCTGAACTGAATGAAGCAATTCCGA
ATGATGAACGTGATACCACCATGCCTGCAGCAATGGCAACCACACTGCGTAAACTGCTGACCGGTGAACT
GTTAACCCTGGCAAGCCGTCAGCAGCTGATCGATTGGATGGAAGCAGATAAAGTTGCAGGTCCGCTGCTG
CGTAGCGCACTGCCTGCAGGTTGGTTTATTGCAGATAAAAGCGGTGCCGGTGAACGTGGTAGCCGTGGTA
TTATTGCCGCACTGGGTCCTGATGGTAAACCGAGCCGTATTGTTGTGATTTATACCACCGGTAGCCAGGC
AACCATGGATGAACGTAATCGTCAGATTGCAGAAATTGGTGCAAGCCTGATTAAACATTGGGGTGCTGGT
GCCGGTGCGGGTGCCGGTGCTGGTGCTGGTGCTGGTGCCGGTGCAGGCGCAATGGCAACCGTTGAACCGG
AAACCACACCGACCACCAATCCGCCTCCGGCAGAAGAAGAAAAAACCGAAAGCAATCAAGAAGTTGCCAA
TCCGGAACACTATATCAAACATCCGCTGCAGAATCGTTGGGCACTGTGGTTTTTCAAAAACGACAAAAGC
AAAACCTGGCAGGCCAATCTGCGTCTGATTAGCAAATTTGATACCGTGGAAGATTTCTGGGCTCTGTATA
ATCATATTCAGCTGAGCAGCAATCTGATGCCTGGTTGTGATTATAGCCTGTTTAAAGATGGTATTGAGCC
GATGTGGGAAGATGAAAAAAACAAACGTGGTGGTCGTTGGCTGATTACCCTGAATGCACAGCAGCGTCGT
AGCGATCTGGATCGCTTTTGGCTGGAAACCCTGCTGTGTCTGATTGGTGAAAGTTTCGATGATTATTCGG
ATGATGTTTGTGGTGCCGTTGTTAATGTTCGTGCAAAAGGTGATAAAATTGCCATTTGGACCACCGAATG
TGAAAATCGTGATGCAGTTACCCATATTGGTCGCGTTTATAAAGAACGTCTGGGTCTGCCTCCGAAAATT
GTTATTGGTTATCAGAGCCATGCAGATACCGCAACCAAAAGCGGTAGCACCACCAAAAATCGTTTTGTTG
TTTGAGATCCGGCTGCTAACAAAGCCCGAAAGGAAGCTGAGTTGGCTGCTGCCACCGCTGAGCAATAACT
AGCATAACCCCTTGGGGCCTCTAAACGGGTCTTGAGGGGTTTTTTGCTGAAAGGAGGAACTATATCCGGA
TTGGCGAATGGG
[124 nt withheld, positions 1763-1886]
C
[91 nt withheld, positions 1888-1978]
A
[49 nt withheld, positions 1980-2028]
CCTTTGACGTTGGAGTCCACGTTCTTT
[37 nt withheld, positions 2056-2092]
ACCCTATCTCGGTCTATTCTTTTGATTTATAAGGGATTTTGCCGATTTCGGCCTATTGGTTAAAAAATGA
GCTGATTTAACAAAAATTTAACGCGAATTTTAACAAAATATTAACGTTTACAATTTCAGGTGGCACTTTT
CGGGGAAATGTGCGCGGAACCCCTATTTGTTTATTTTTCTAAATACATTCAAATATGTATCCGCTCATGA
ATTAATTCTTAGAAAAACTCATCGAGCATCAAATGAAACTGCAATTTATTCATATCAGGATTATCAATAC
CATATTTTTGAAAAAGCCGTTTCTGTAATGAAGGAGAAAACTCACCGAGGCAGTTCCATAGGATGGCAAG
ATCCTGGTATCGGTCTGCGATTCCGACTCGTCCAACATCAATACAACCTATTAATTTCCCCTCGTCAAAA
ATAAGGTTATCAAGTGAGAAATCACCATGAGTGACGACTGAATCCGGTGAGAATGGCAAAAGTTTATGCA
TTTCTTTCCAGACTTGTTCAACAGGCCAGCCATTACGCTCGTCATCAAAATCACTCGCATCAACCAAACC
GTTATTCATTCGTGATTGCGCCTGAGCGAGACGAAATACGCGATCGCTGTTAAAAGGACAATTACAAACA
GGAATCGAATGCAACCGGCGCAGGAACACTGCCAGCGCATCAACAATATTTTCACCTGAATCAGGATATT
CTTCTAATACCTGGAATGCTGTTTTCCCGGGGATCGCAGTGGTGAGTAACCATGCATCATCAGGAGTACG
GATAAAATGCTTGATGGTCGGAAGAGGCATAAATTCCGTCAGCCAGTTTAGTCTGACCATCTCATCTGTA
ACATCATTGGCAACGCTACCTTTGCCATGTTTCAGAAACAACTCTGGCGCATCGGGCTTCCCATACAATC
GATAGATTGTCGCACCTGATTGCCCGACATTATCGCGAGCCCATTTATACCCATATAAATCAGCATCCAT
GTTGGAATTTAATCGCGGCCTAGAGCAAGACGTTTCCCGTTGAATATGGCTCATAACACCCCTTGTATTA
CTGTTTATGTAAGCAGACAGTTTTATTGTTCATGACCAAAATCCCTTAACGTGAGTTTTCGTTCCACTGA
GCGTCAGACCCCGTAGAAAAGATCAAAGGATCTTCTTGAGATCCTTTTTTTCTGCGCGTAATCTGCTGCT
TGCAAACAAAAAAACCACCGCTACCAGCGGTGGTTTGTTTGCCGGATCAAGAGCTACCAACTCTTTTTCC
GAAGGTAACTGGCTTCAGCAGAGCGCAGATACCAAATACTGTCCTTCTAGTGTAGCCGTAGTTAGGCCAC
CACTTCAAGAACTCTGTAGCACCGCCTACATACCTCGCTCTGCTAATCCTGTTACCAGTGGCTGCTGCCA
GTGGCGATAAGTCGTGTCTTACCGGGTTGGACTCAAGACGATAGTTACCGGATAAGGCGCAGCGGTCGGG
CTGAACGGGGGGTTCGTGCACACAGCCCAGCTTGGAGCGAACGACCTACACCGAACTGAGATACCTACAG
CGTGAGCTATGAGAAAGCGCCACGCTTCCCGAAGGGAGAAAGGCGGACAGGTATCCGGTAAGCGGCAGGG
TCGGAACAGGAGAGCGCACGAGGGAGCTTCCAGGGGGAAACGCCTGGTATCTTTATAGTCCTGTCGGGTT
TCGCCACCTCTGACTTGAGCGTCGATTTTTGTGATGCTCGTCAGGGGGGCGGAGCCTATGGAAAAACGCC
AGCAACGCGGCCTTTTTACGGTTCCTGGCCTTTTGCTGGCCTTTTGCTCACATGTTCTTTCCTGCGTTAT
CCCCTGATTCTGTGGATAACCGTATTACCGCCTTTGAGTGAGCTGATACCGCTCGCCGCAGCCGAACGAC
CGAGCGCAGCGAGTCAGTGAGCGAGGAAGCGGAAGAGCGCCTGATGCGGTATTTTCTCCTTACGCATCTG
TGCGGTATTTCACACCGCATATATGGTGCACTCTCAGTACAATCTGCTCTGATGCCGCATAGTTAAGCCA
GTATACACTCCGCTATCGCTACGTGACTGGGTCATGGCTGCGCCCCGACACCCGCCAACACCCGCTGACG
CGCCCTGACGGGCTTGTCTGCTCCCGGCATCCGCTTACAGACAAGCTGTGACCGTCTCCGGGAGCTGCAT
GTGTCAGAGGTTTTCACCGTCATCACCGAAACGCGCGAGGCAGCTGCGGTAAAGCTCATCAGCGTGGTCG
TGAAGCGATTCACAGATGTCTGCCTGTTCATCCGCGTCCAGCTCGTTGAGTTTCTCCAGAAGCGTTAATG
TCTGGCTTCTGATAAAGCGGGCCATGTTAAGGGCGGTTTTTTCCTGTTTGGTCACTGATGCCTCCGTGTA
AGGGGGATTTCTGTTCATGGGGGTAATGATACCGATGAAACGAGAGAGGATGCTCACGATACGGGTTACT
GATGATGAACATGCCCGGTTACTGGAACGTTGTGAGGGTAAACAACTGGCGGTATGGATGCGGCGGGACC
AGAGAAAAATCACTCAGGGTCAATGCCAGCGCTTCGTTAATACAGATGTAGGTGTTCCACAGGGTAGCCA
GCAGCATCCTGCGATGCAGATCCGGAACATAATGGTGCAGGGCGCTGACTTCCGCGTTTCCAGACTTTAC
GAAACACGGAAACCGAAGACCATTCATGTTGTTGCTCAGGTCGCAGACGTTTTGCAGCAGCAGTCGCTTC
ACGTTCGCTCGCGTATCGGTGATTCATTCTGCTAACCAGTAAGGCAACCCCGCCAGCCTAGCCGGGTCCT
CAACGACAGGAGCACGATCATGCGCACCCGTGGGGCCGCCATGCCGGCGATAATGGCCTGCTTCTCGCCG
AAACGTTTGGTGGCGGGACCAGTGACGAAGGCTTGAGCGAGGGCGTGCAAGATTCCGAATACCGCAAGCG
ACAGGCCGATCATCGTCGCGCTCCAGCGAAAGCGGTCCTCGCCGAAAATGACCCAGAGCGCTGCCGGCAC
CTGTCCTACGAGTTGCATGATAAAGAAGACAGTCATAAGTGCGGCGACGATAGTCATGCCCCGCGCCCAC
CGGAAGGAGCTGACTGGGTTGAAGGCTCTCAAGGGCATCGGTCGAGATCCCGGTGCCTAATGAGTGAGCT
AACTTACATTAATTGCGTTGCGCTCACTGCCCGCTTTCCAGTCGGGAAACCTGTCGTGCCAGCTGCATTA
ATGAATCGGCCAACGCGCGGGGAGAGGCGGTTTGCGTATTGGGCGCCAGGGTGGTTTTTCTTTTCACCAG
TGAGACGGGCAACAGCTGATTGCCCTTCACCGCCTGGCCCTGAGAGAGTTGCAGCAAGCGGTCCACGCTG
GTTTGCCCCAGCAGGCGAAAATCCTGTTTGATGGTGGTTAACGGCGGGATATAACATGAGCTGTCTTCGG
TATCGTCGTATCCCACTACCGAGATATCCGCACCAACGCGCAGCCCGGACTCGGTAATGGCGCGCATTGC
GCCCAGCGCCATCTGATCGTTGGCAACCAGCATCGCAGTGGGAACGATGCCCTCATTCAGCATTTGCATG
GTTTGTTGAAAACCGGACATGGCACTCCAGTCGCCTTCCCGTTCCGCTATCGGCTGAATTTGATTGCGAG
TGAGATATTTATGCCAGCCAGCCAGACGCAGACGCGCCGAGACAGAACTTAATGGGCCCGCTAACAGCGC
GATTTGCTGGTGACCCAATGCGACCAGATGCTCCACGCCCAGTCGCGTACCGTCTTCATGGGAGAAAATA
ATACTGTTGATGGGTGTCTGGTCAGAGACATCAAGAAATAACGCCGGAACATTAGTGCAGGCAGCTTCCA
CAGCAATGGCATCCTGGTCATCCAGCGGATAGTTAATGATCAGCCCACTGACGCGTTGCGCGAGAAGATT
GTGCACCGCCGCTTTACAGGCTTCGACGCCGCTTCGTTCTACCATCGACACCACCACGCTGGCACCCAGT
TGATCGGCGCGAGATTTAATCGCCGCGACAATTTGCGACGGCGCGTGCAGGGCCAGACTGGAGGTGGCAA
CGCCAATCAGCAACGACTGTTTGCCCGCCAGTTGTTGTGCCACGCGGTTGGGAATGTAATTCAGCTCCGC
CATCGCCGCTTCCACTTTTTCCCGCGTTTTCGCAGAAACGTGGCTGGCCTGGTTCACCACGCGGGAAACG
GTCTGATAAGAGACACCGGCATACTCTGCGACATCGTATAACGTTACTGGTTTCACATTCACCACCCTGA
ATTGACTCTCTTCCGGGCGCTATCATGCCATACCGCGAAAGGTTTTGCGCCATTCGATGGTGTCCGGGAT
CTCGACGCTCTCCCTTATGCGACTCCTGCATTAGGAAGCAGCCCAGTAGTAGGTTGAGGCCGTTGAGCAC
CGCCGCCGCAAGGAATGGTGCATGCAAGGAGATGGCGCCCAACAGTCCCCCGGCCACGGGGCCTGCCACC
ATACCCACGCCGAAACAAGCGCTCATGAGCCCGAAGTGGCGAGCCCGATCTTCCCCATCGGTGATGTCGG
CGATATAGGCGCCAGCAACCGCACCTGTGGCGCCGGTGATGCCGGCCACGATGCGTCCGGCGTAGAGGAT
CGAGATCTCGATCCCGCGAAAT
