Features (pLannotate 1.2.2; 20 found; start..end, strand, type, name):
      1..19      +  promoter       T7 promoter: promoter for bacteriophage T7 RNA polymerase
     20..44      +  protein_bind   lac operator: The lac repressor binds to the lac operator to inhibit transcription in E. coli. This inhibition can be relieved by adding lactose or isopropyl-β-D-thiogalactopyranoside (IPTG). lac repressor encoded by lacI
     59..81      +  RBS            RBS: efficient ribosome binding site from bacteriophage T7 gene 10 (Olins and Rangwala, 1989)
     92..109     +  CDS            9xHis (fragment): 9xHis affinity tag
    113..901     +  CDS            bla (fragment): BLAT_ECOLX - Experimental evidence at protein level: Swiss-Prot protein existence level 1. TEM-type are the most prevalent beta-lactamases in enterobacteria; they hydrolyze the beta-lactam bond in susceptible beta-lactam antibiotics, thus conferring resistance to penicillins and cephalosporins. TEM-3 and TEM-4 are capable of hydrolyzing cefotaxime and ceftazidime. TEM-5 is capable of hydrolyzing ceftazidime. TEM-6 is capable of hydrolyzing ceftazidime and aztreonam. TEM-8/CAZ-2, TEM- 16/CAZ-7 and TEM-24/CAZ-6 are markedly active against ceftazidime. IRT- 4 shows resistance to beta-lactamase in
    962..1612    +  CDS            EIF4E: IF4E_RABIT - Experimental evidence at protein level: Swiss-Prot protein existence level 1. Recognizes and binds the 7-methylguanosine-containing mRNA cap during an early step in the initiation of protein synthesis and facilitates ribosome binding by inducing the unwinding of the mRNAs secondary structures. In addition to its role in translation initiation, also acts as a regulator of translation and stability in the cytoplasm (By similarity). Component of the CYFIP1-EIF4E-FMR1 complex which binds to the mRNA cap and mediates translational repression: in the complex, EIF4E mediates the binding
   1622..1671    +  CDS            SET1 (fragment): solubility-enhancement tag derived from T7 phage gene 10B
   1679..1726    +  terminator     T7 terminator: transcription terminator for bacteriophage T7 RNA polymerase
   1763..2191    +  rep_origin     f1 ori (sequence partly withheld): f1 bacteriophage origin of replication; arrow indicates direction of (+) strand synthesis
   2244..2301    +  promoter       AmpR promoter (fragment): bla
   2310..3125    -  CDS            KanR: aminoglycoside phosphotransferase; aph(3')-Ia; confers resistance to kanamycin in bacteria or G418 (Geneticin®) in eukaryotes
   3247..3835    +  rep_origin     ori: high-copy-number ColE1/pMB1/pBR322/pUC origin of replication
   4021..4160    -  misc_feature   bom: basis of mobility region from pBR322
   4262..4453    -  CDS            rop: Rop protein, which maintains plasmids at low copy number; rop
   4470..4850    +  CDS            YPB1_ECOLX: Protein predicted: Swiss-Prot protein existence level 4. From Escherichia coli.
   4922..5213    -  CDS            TcR (fragment): tetracycline efflux protein; tet; confers resistance to tetracycline
   5228..5249    -  protein_bind   CAP binding site: CAP binding activates transcription in the presence of cAMP. E. coli catabolite activator protein
   5262..6344    -  CDS            lacI: lac repressor; lacI; The lac repressor binds to the lac operator to inhibit transcription in E. coli. This inhibition can be relieved by adding lactose or isopropyl-β-D-thiogalactopyranoside (IPTG).
   6345..6422    -  promoter       lacI promoter: lacI
   6430..6709    -  CDS            TcR (fragment): tetracycline efflux protein; tet; confers resistance to tetracycline
>Addgene plasmid #162067 | pET28a-B4E | addgene full sequence | sequence record 325536 | Addgene NGS Result
TAATACGACTCACTATAGGGGAATTGTGAGCGGATAACAATTCCCCTCTAGAAATAATTTTGTTTAACTT
TAAGAAGGAGATATACCAATGCACCACCACCACCACCACATGCATCCGGAAACACTGGTTAAAGTTAAAG
ATGCCGAAGATCAGCTGGGTGCACGTGTTGGTTATATTGAACTGGATCTGAATAGCGGCAAAATCCTGGA
AAGTTTTCGTCCGGAAGAACGCTTTCCGATGATGAGCACCTTTAAAGTTCTGCTGTGTGGTGCAGTTCTG
AGCCGTGTTGATGCAGGTCAAGAACAGCTGGGACGTCGTATTCATTATAGCCAGAATGATCTGGTTGAAT
ATAGTCCGGTTACCGAAAAACATCTGACCGATGGTATGACCGTTCGTGAACTGTGTAGCGCAGCAATTAC
CATGAGCGATAATACCGCAGCAAATCTGCTGCTGACCACCATTGGCGGTCCGAAAGAACTGACCGCATTT
CTGCATAATATGGGTGATCATGTTACCCGTCTGGATCGTTGGGAACCTGAACTGAATGAAGCAATTCCGA
ATGATGAACGTGATACCACCATGCCTGCAGCAATGGCAACCACACTGCGTAAACTGCTGACCGGTGAACT
GTTAACCCTGGCAAGCCGTCAGCAGCTGATCGATTGGATGGAAGCAGATAAAGTTGCAGGTCCGCTGCTG
CGTAGCGCACTGCCTGCAGGTTGGTTTATTGCAGATAAAAGCGGTGCCGGTGAACGTGGTAGCCGTGGTA
TTATTGCCGCACTGGGTCCTGATGGTAAACCGAGCCGTATTGTTGTGATTTATACCACCGGTAGCCAGGC
AACCATGGATGAACGTAATCGTCAGATTGCAGAAATTGGTGCAAGCCTGATTAAACATTGGGGTGCTGGT
GCCGGTGCGGGTGCCGGTGCTGGTGCTGGTGCTGGTGCCGGTGCAGGCGCAATGGCAACCGTTGAACCGG
AAACCACACCGACCACCAATCCGCCTCCGGCAGAAGAAGAAAAAACCGAAAGCAATCAAGAAGTTGCCAA
TCCGGAACACTATATCAAACATCCGCTGCAGAATCGTTGGGCACTGTGGTTTTTCAAAAACGACAAAAGC
AAAACCTGGCAGGCCAATCTGCGTCTGATTAGCAAATTTGATACCGTGGAAGATTTCTGGGCTCTGTATA
ATCATATTCAGCTGAGCAGCAATCTGATGCCTGGTTGTGATTATAGCCTGTTTAAAGATGGTATTGAGCC
GATGTGGGAAGATGAAAAAAACAAACGTGGTGGTCGTTGGCTGATTACCCTGAATGCACAGCAGCGTCGT
AGCGATCTGGATCGCTTTTGGCTGGAAACCCTGCTGTGTCTGATTGGTGAAAGTTTCGATGATTATTCGG
ATGATGTTTGTGGTGCCGTTGTTAATGTTCGTGCAAAAGGTGATAAAATTGCCATTTGGACCACCGAATG
TGAAAATCGTGATGCAGTTACCCATATTGGTCGCGTTTATAAAGAACGTCTGGGTCTGCCTCCGAAAATT
GTTATTGGTTATCAGAGCCATGCAGATACCGCAACCAAAAGCGGTAGCACCACCAAAAATCGTTTTGTTG
TTTGAGATCCGGCTGCTAACAAAGCCCGAAAGGAAGCTGAGTTGGCTGCTGCCACCGCTGAGCAATAACT
AGCATAACCCCTTGGGGCCTCTAAACGGGTCTTGAGGGGTTTTTTGCTGAAAGGAGGAACTATATCCGGA
TTGGCGAATGGG
[124 nt withheld, positions 1763-1886]
C
[91 nt withheld, positions 1888-1978]
A
[49 nt withheld, positions 1980-2028]
CCTTTGACGTTGGAGTCCACGTTCTTT
[37 nt withheld, positions 2056-2092]
ACCCTATCTCGGTCTATTCTTTTGATTTATAAGGGATTTTGCCGATTTCGGCCTATTGGTTAAAAAATGA
GCTGATTTAACAAAAATTTAACGCGAATTTTAACAAAATATTAACGCTTACAATTTAGGTGGCACTTTTC
GGGGAAATGTGCGCGGAACCCCTATTTGTTTATTTTTCTAAATACATTCAAATATGTATCCGCTCATGAA
TTAATTCTTAGAAAAACTCATCGAGCATCAAATGAAACTGCAATTTATTCATATCAGGATTATCAATACC
ATATTTTTGAAAAAGCCGTTTCTGTAATGAAGGAGAAAACTCACCGAGGCAGTTCCATAGGATGGCAAGA
TCCTGGTATCGGTCTGCGATTCCGACTCGTCCAACATCAATACAACCTATTAATTTCCCCTCGTCAAAAA
TAAGGTTATCAAGTGAGAAATCACCATGAGTGACGACTGAATCCGGTGAGAATGGCAAAAGTTTATGCAT
TTCTTTCCAGACTTGTTCAACAGGCCAGCCATTACGCTCGTCATCAAAATCACTCGCATCAACCAAACCG
TTATTCATTCGTGATTGCGCCTGAGCGAGACGAAATACGCGATCGCTGTTAAAAGGACAATTACAAACAG
GAATCGAATGCAACCGGCGCAGGAACACTGCCAGCGCATCAACAATATTTTCACCTGAATCAGGATATTC
TTCTAATACCTGGAATGCTGTTTTCCCGGGGATCGCAGTGGTGAGTAACCATGCATCATCAGGAGTACGG
ATAAAATGCTTGATGGTCGGAAGAGGCATAAATTCCGTCAGCCAGTTTAGTCTGACCATCTCATCTGTAA
CATCATTGGCAACGCTACCTTTGCCATGTTTCAGAAACAACTCTGGCGCATCGGGCTTCCCATACAATCG
ATAGATTGTCGCACCTGATTGCCCGACATTATCGCGAGCCCATTTATACCCATATAAATCAGCATCCATG
TTGGAATTTAATCGCGGCCTAGAGCAAGACGTTTCCCGTTGAATATGGCTCATAACACCCCTTGTATTAC
TGTTTATGTAAGCAGACAGTTTTATTGTTCATGACCAAAATCCCTTAACGTGAGTTTTCGTTCCACTGAG
CGTCAGACCCCGTAGAAAAGATCAAAGGATCTTCTTGAGATCCTTTTTTTCTGCGCGTAATCTGCTGCTT
GCAAACAAAAAAACCACCGCTACCAGCGGTGGTTTGTTTGCCGGATCAAGAGCTACCAACTCTTTTTCCG
AAGGTAACTGGCTTCAGCAGAGCGCAGATACCAAATACTGTCCTTCTAGTGTAGCCGTAGTTAGGCCACC
ACTTCAAGAACTCTGTAGCACCGCCTACATACCTCGCTCTGCTAATCCTGTTACCAGTGGCTGCTGCCAG
TGGCGATAAGTCGTGTCTTACCGGGTTGGACTCAAGACGATAGTTACCGGATAAGGCGCAGCGGTCGGGC
TGAACGGGGGGTTCGTGCACACAGCCCAGCTTGGAGCGAACGACCTACACCGAACTGAGATACCTACAGC
GTGAGCTATGAGAAAGCGCCACGCTTCCCGAAGGGAGAAAGGCGGACAGGTATCCGGTAAGCGGCAGGGT
CGGAACAGGAGAGCGCACGAGGGAGCTTCCAGGGGGAAACGCCTGGTATCTTTATAGTCCTGTCGGGTTT
CGCCACCTCTGACTTGAGCGTCGATTTTTGTGATGCTCGTCAGGGGGGCGGAGCCTATGGAAAAACGCCA
GCAACGCGGCCTTTTTACGGTTCCTGGCCTTTTGCTGGCCTTTTGCTCACATGTTCTTTCCTGCGTTATC
CCCTGATTCTGTGGATAACCGTATTACCGCCTTTGAGTGAGCTGATACCGCTCGCCGCAGCCGAACGACC
GAGCGCAGCGAGTCAGTGAGCGAGGAAGCGGAAGAGCGCCTGATGCGGTATTTTCTCCTTACGCATCTGT
GCGGTATTTCACACCGCAATGGTGCACTCTCAGTACAATCTGCTCTGATGCCGCATAGTTAAGCCAGTAT
ACACTCCGCTATCGCTACGTGACTGGGTCATGGCTGCGCCCCGACACCCGCCAACACCCGCTGACGCGCC
CTGACGGGCTTGTCTGCTCCCGGCATCCGCTTACAGACAAGCTGTGACCGTCTCCGGGAGCTGCATGTGT
CAGAGGTTTTCACCGTCATCACCGAAACGCGCGAGGCAGCTGCGGTAAAGCTCATCAGCGTGGTCGTGAA
GCGATTCACAGATGTCTGCCTGTTCATCCGCGTCCAGCTCGTTGAGTTTCTCCAGAAGCGTTAATGTCTG
GCTTCTGATAAAGCGGGCCATGTTAAGGGCGGTTTTTTCCTGTTTGGTCACTGATGCCTCCGTGTAAGGG
GGATTTCTGTTCATGGGGGTAATGATACCGATGAAACGAGAGAGGATGCTCACGATACGGGTTACTGATG
ATGAACATGCCCGGTTACTGGAACGTTGTGAGGGTAAACAACTGGCGGTATGGATGCGGCGGGACCAGAG
AAAAATCACTCAGGGTCAATGCCAGCGCTTCGTTAATACAGATGTAGGTGTTCCACAGGGTAGCCAGCAG
CATCCTGCGATGCAGATCCGGAACATAATGGTGCAGGGCGCTGACTTCCGCGTTTCCAGACTTTACGAAA
CACGGAAACCGAAGACCATTCATGTTGTTGCTCAGGTCGCAGACGTTTTGCAGCAGCAGTCGCTTCACGT
TCGCTCGCGTATCGGTGATTCATTCTGCTAACCAGTAAGGCAACCCCGCCAGCCTAGCCGGGTCCTCAAC
GACAGGAGCACGATCATGCGCACCCGTGGGGCCGCCATGCCGGCGATAATGGCCTGCTTCTCGCCGAAAC
GTTTGGTGGCGGGACCAGTGACGAAGGCTTGAGCGAGGGCGTGCAAGATTCCGAATACCGCAAGCGACAG
GCCGATCATCGTCGCGCTCCAGCGAAAGCGGTCCTCGCCGAAAATGACCCAGAGCGCTGCCGGCACCTGT
CCTACGAGTTGCATGATAAAGAAGACAGTCATAAGTGCGGCGACGATAGTCATGCCCCGCGCCCACCGGA
AGGAGCTGACTGGGTTGAAGGCTCTCAAGGGCATCGGTCGAGATCCCGGTGCCTAATGAGTGAGCTAACT
TACATTAATTGCGTTGCGCTCACTGCCCGCTTTCCAGTCGGGAAACCTGTCGTGCCAGCTGCATTAATGA
ATCGGCCAACGCGCGGGGAGAGGCGGTTTGCGTATTGGGCGCCAGGGTGGTTTTTCTTTTCACCAGTGAG
ACGGGCAACAGCTGATTGCCCTTCACCGCCTGGCCCTGAGAGAGTTGCAGCAAGCGGTCCACGCTGGTTT
GCCCCAGCAGGCGAAAATCCTGTTTGATGGTGGTTAACGGCGGGATATAACATGAGCTGTCTTCGGTATC
GTCGTATCCCACTACCGAGATATCCGCACCAACGCGCAGCCCGGACTCGGTAATGGCGCGCATTGCGCCC
AGCGCCATCTGATCGTTGGCAACCAGCATCGCAGTGGGAACGATGCCCTCATTCAGCATTTGCATGGTTT
GTTGAAAACCGGACATGGCACTCCAGTCGCCTTCCCGTTCCGCTATCGGCTGAATTTGATTGCGAGTGAG
ATATTTATGCCAGCCAGCCAGACGCAGACGCGCCGAGACAGAACTTAATGGGCCCGCTAACAGCGCGATT
TGCTGGTGACCCAATGCGACCAGATGCTCCACGCCCAGTCGCGTACCGTCTTCATGGGAGAAAATAATAC
TGTTGATGGGTGTCTGGTCAGAGACATCAAGAAATAACGCCGGAACATTAGTGCAGGCAGCTTCCACAGC
AATGGCATCCTGGTCATCCAGCGGATAGTTAATGATCAGCCCACTGACGCGTTGCGCGAGAAGATTGTGC
ACCGCCGCTTTACAGGCTTCGACGCCGCTTCGTTCTACCATCGACACCACCACGCTGGCACCCAGTTGAT
CGGCGCGAGATTTAATCGCCGCGACAATTTGCGACGGCGCGTGCAGGGCCAGACTGGAGGTGGCAACGCC
AATCAGCAACGACTGTTTGCCCGCCAGTTGTTGTGCCACGCGGTTGGGAATGTAATTCAGCTCCGCCATC
GCCGCTTCCACTTTTTCCCGCGTTTTCGCAGAAACGTGGCTGGCCTGGTTCACCACGCGGGAAACGGTCT
GATAAGAGACACCGGCATACTCTGCGACATCGTATAACGTTACTGGTTTCACATTCACCACCCTGAATTG
ACTCTCTTCCGGGCGCTATCATGCCATACCGCGAAAGGTTTTGCGCCATTCGATGGTGTCCGGGATCTCG
ACGCTCTCCCTTATGCGACTCCTGCATTAGGAAGCAGCCCAGTAGTAGGTTGAGGCCGTTGAGCACCGCC
GCCGCAAGGAATGGTGCATGCAAGGAGATGGCGCCCAACAGTCCCCCGGCCACGGGGCCTGCCACCATAC
CCACGCCGAAACAAGCGCTCATGAGCCCGAAGTGGCGAGCCCGATCTTCCCCATCGGTGATGTCGGCGAT
ATAGGCGCCAGCAACCGCACCTGTGGCGCCGGTGATGCCGGCCACGATGCGTCCGGCGTAGAGGATCGAG
ATCTCGATCCCGCGAAAT
